>Addgene plasmid #133200 | pOPS0559 | addgene full sequence | sequence record 275846 | Addgene NGS Result
CGCTCTTGGACTCCTGTTGATAGATCCAGTAATGACCTCAGAACTCCATCTGGATTTGTTCAGAACGCTC
GGTTGCCGCCGGGCGTTTTTTATTGGTGAGAATCCAGGCAATTGTGTCTCAAAATCTCTGATGTTACATT
GCACAAGATAAAAATATATCATCATGAACAATAAAACTGTCTGCTTACATAAACAGTAATACAAGGGGTG
TTATGAGCCATATTCAGCGTGAAACGAGCTGTAGCCGTCCGCGTCTGAACAGCAACATGGATGCGGATCT
GTATGGCTATAAATGGGCGCGTGATAACGTGGGTCAGAGCGGCGCGACCATTTATCGTCTGTATGGCAAA
CCGGATGCGCCGGAACTGTTTCTGAAACATGGCAAAGGCAGCGTGGCGAACGATGTGACCGATGAAATGG
TGCGTCTGAACTGGCTGACCGAATTTATGCCGCTGCCGACCATTAAACATTTTATTCGCACCCCGGATGA
TGCGTGGCTGCTGACCACCGCGATTCCGGGCAAAACCGCGTTTCAGGTGCTGGAAGAATATCCGGATAGC
GGCGAAAACATTGTGGATGCGCTGGCCGTGTTTCTGCGTCGTCTGCATAGCATTCCGGTGTGCAACTGCC
CGTTTAACAGCGATCGTGTGTTTCGTCTGGCCCAGGCGCAGAGCCGTATGAACAACGGCCTGGTGGATGC
GAGCGATTTTGATGATGAACGTAACGGCTGGCCGGTGGAACAGGTGTGGAAAGAAATGCATAAACTGCTG
CCGTTTAGCCCGGATAGCGTGGTGACCCACGGCGATTTTAGCCTGGATAACCTGATTTTCGATGAAGGCA
AACTGATTGGCTGCATTGATGTGGGCCGTGTGGGCATTGCGGATCGTTATCAGGATCTGGCCATTCTGTG
GAACTGCCTGGGCGAATTTAGCCCGAGCCTGCAAAAACGTCTGTTTCAGAAATATGGCATTGATAATCCG
GATATGAACAAACTGCAATTTCATCTGATGCTGGATGAATTTTTCTAATAATTAATTGAACTACTTTTCC
GCTGCATAACCCTGCTTCGGGGTCATTATAGCGATTTTTTCGGTATATCCATCCTTTTTCGCACGATATA
CAGGATTTTGCCAAAGGGTTCGTGTAGACTTTCCTTGGTGTATCCAACGGCGTCAGCCGGGCAGGATAGG
TGAAGTAGGCCCACCCGCGAGCGGGTGTTCCTTCTTCACTGTCCCTTATTCGCACCTGGCGGTGCTCAAC
GGGAATCCTGCTCTGCGAGGCTGGCCGTAGGCCGGCCGCGATGCAGGTGGCTGCTGAACCCCCAGCCGGA
ACTGACCCCACAAGGCCCTAGCGTTTGCAATGCACCAGGTCATCATTGACCCAGGCGTGTTCCACCAGGC
CGCTGCCTCGCAACTCTTCGCAGGCTTCGCCGACCTGCTCGCGCCACTTCTTCACGCGGGTGGAATCCGA
TCCGCACATGAGGCGGAAGGTTTCCAGCTTGAGCGGGTACGGCTCCCGGTGCGAGCTGAAATAGTCGAAC
ATCCGTCGGGCCGTCGGCGACAGCTTGCGGTACTTCTCCCATATGAATTTCGTGTAGTGGTCGCCAGCAA
ACAGCACGACGATTTCCTCGTCGATCAGGACCTGGCAACGGGACGTTTTCTTGCCACGGTCCAGGACGCG
GAAGCGGTGCAGCAGCGACACCGATTCCAGGTGCCCAACGCGGTCGGACGTGAAGCCCATCGCCGTCGCC
TGTAGGCGCGACAGGCATTCCTCGGCCTTCGTGTAATACCGGCCATTGATCGACCAGCCCAGGTCCTGGC
AAAGCTCGTAGAACGTGAAGGTGATCGGCTCGCCGATAGGGGTGCGCTTCGCGTACTCCAACACCTGCTG
CCACACCAGTTCGTCATCGTCGGCCCGCAGCTCGACGCCGGTGTAGGTGATCTTCACGTCCTTGTTGACG
TGGAAAATGACCTTGTTTTGCAGCGCCTCGCGCGGGATTTTCTTGTTGCGCGTGGTGAACAGGGCAGAGC
GGGCCGTGTCGTTTGGCATCGCTCGCATCGTGTCCGGCCACGGCGCAATATCGAACAAGGAAAGCTGCAT
TTCCTTGATCTGCTGCTTCGTGTGTTTCAGCAACGCGGCCTGCTTGGCTTCGCTGACCTGTTTTGCCAGG
TCCTCGCCGGCGGTTTTTCGCTTCTTGGTCGTCATAGTTCCTCGCGTGTCGATGGTCATCGACTTCGCCA
AACCTGCCGCCTCCTGTTCGAGCCGACGCGAACGCTCCACGGCGGCCGATGGCGCGGGCAGGGCAGGGGG
AGCCAGTTGCACGCTGTCGCGCTCGATCTTGGCCGTAGCTTGCTGGACTATCGAGCCGACGGACTGGAAG
GTTTCGCGGGGCGCACGCATGACGGTGCGGCTTGCGATGGTTTCGGCATCCTCGGCGGAAAACCCCGCGT
CGATCAGTTCTTGCCTGTATGCCTTCCGGTCAAACGTCCGATTCATTCACCCTCCTTGCGGGATTGCCCC
GGAATTAATTCCCCGGATCGATCCGTCGATCTTGATCCCCTGCGCCATCAGATCCTTGGCGGCAAGAAAG
CCATCCAGTTTACTTTGCAGGGCTTCCCAACCTTACCAGAGGGCGCCCCAGCTGGCAATTCCGGTTCGCT
TGCTGTCCATAAAACCGCCCAGTCTAGCTATCGCCATGTAAGCCCACTGCAAGCTACCTGCTTTCTCTTT
GCGCTTGCGTTTTCCCTTGTCCAGATAGCCCAGTAGCTGACATTCATCCGGGGTCAGCACCGTTTCTGCG
GACTGGCTTTCTACGTGGCTGCCATTTTTGGGGTGAGGCCGTTCGCGGCCGAGGGGCGCAGCCCCTGGGG
GGATGGGAGGCCCGCGTTAGCGGGCCGGGAGGGTTCGAGAAGGGGGGGCACCCCCCTTCGGCGTGCGCGG
TCACGCGCACAGGGCGCAGCCCTGGTTAAAAACAAGGTTTATAAATATTGGTTTAAAAGCAGGTTAAAAG
ACAGGTTAGCGGTGGCCGAAAAACGGGCGGAAACCCTTGCAAATGCTGGATTTTCTGCCTGTGGACAGCC
CCTCAAATGTCAATAGGTGCGCCCCTCATCTGTCAGCACTCTGCCCCTCAAGTGTCAAGGATCGCGCCCC
TCATCTGTCAGTAGTCGCGCCCCTCAAGTGTCAATACCGCAGGGCACTTATCCCCAGGCTTGTCCACATC
ATCTGTGGGAAACTCGCGTAAAATCAGGCGTTTTCGCCGATTTGCGAGGCTGGCCAGCTCCACGTCGCCG
GCCGAAATCGAGCCTGCCCCTCATCTGTCAACGCCGCGCCGGGTGAGTCGGCCCCTCAAGTGTCAACGTC
CGCCCCTCATCTGTCAGTGAGGGCCAAGTTTTCCGCGAGGTATCCACAACGCCGGCGGCCCTACATGGCT
CTGCTGTAGTGAGTGGGTTGCGCTCCGGCAGCGGTCCTGATCCCCCGCAGAAAAAAAGGATCTCAAGAAG
ATCCTTTGATCTTTTCTACATTACTGCATGAGCTTGTGGAAGTGTGCTGAGCATAAATGATTCTCCTAGC
TGTTCTTTGGGTAAGTACGCCATCAGGACGTTGTGAGTGGCGCGATTTTTAGCGGCTGAAATCAGCCCTT
GAGCCTGTCGGCAAGTCGCGTCATGAGGTCCATGCGCTCATGCAGGATCGCCACGACCAACGCGGGTTCG
CCCGCACGCGGCAGGCAAAAAACGTAGTGGTGTTCGCAGCGGGCCATCCGCAGCGCGGGAAAGAGTTCGC
TCATGTCCTTAAACGGGCCTTCGCCGGCGGCAAGCCTGGCTATGCCCTGTTCCAGCTTAGCGATATAGCG
GCGCACCTGCGCCGCGCCCCACTCCCGGCGCGTGTAGCGGATGATGCCGCGTAGATCGGCTTCGGCCTCA
GCCGTGAGGATGTAGGCCGTCAAGCGCGATCCCCGCTGAGTTCTTCATCAAGAATTTCGCCGACGCTCTT
GGTGGACACCTTGCCGGCAAGCCCATCGTTGATGCGGTTCCCCAGCATGGTTTTCAGTTCCTGCCATGCC
TGATCGGCATCAGCGTCACCGGGGAACAGACGTTCGAGGGCGTATTGCTTAATGGTCTTGCCCTGCAAGG
CGGCCAGGGCTTTCAGGCTCTGGTGCTGCTGGTCCGTCATGTCGATTGTCAGGCGGCTCATTGGATAACC
TCCATAAAATACACGTAACCACATTAGCACATATGTGGGCGTGAGGCTACAGCGCGAGGCGCATTAAGGT
CGGGAAAATGCGCTAGGCGCATTTAAATTGCGTATTGCTGTAATGCGCCATGCCGGCTAGACTAGGCCCA
AATGGGTATACCCAATTTGACCAAGGGGGACGCGATGAGGGCGGCCAAGCACTACCGACAACTTCTATCC
ATCGACTTCAACATCGAGGCGCTGGCCTTCGTGCCTGGACCCGACGGCACACGCGGCCGGCGCATCCACG
TCCTGGGGCGCGAGGTCCGCGACCGGCCCGGCCTGGTCGAGTACCTTTCGCCGGCGTTCGGCTCGCGGGT
GGCGCTGGACGGCTACTGCAAGGCCAATTTCGATGCAGTGCTGCACCTGGCGTACCCCGATCATCAGCAA
TGGGGCCACGCATGAAGCGCCGAAGCTACGCCATGCTGCGCGCCGCTGCCGCGCTGGCCGTCCTGGTCGT
TGCCTCGCCGGCATGGGCCGAGCTGCGCGGCGAGGTCGTGCGCATCATCGACGGCGACACCATCGACGTG
CTGGTAGACAAGCAGCCGGTGCGCGTGCGCCTGGTGGACATTGACGCGCCGGAAAAGCGGCAAGCCTTCG
GCGAACGTGCGCGCCAGGCGCTGGCCGGCATGGTGTTCCGCCGGCACGTCCTGGTCGACGAGAAGGACAC
CGACCGTTACGGCCGCACGCTGGGCACCGTCTGGGTCAACATGGAGCTGGCCAGCCGGCCGCCGCAGCCG
CGCAACGTCAACGCCGCGATGGTTCACCAGGGCATGGCGTGGGCCTATCGCTTCCACGGCCGCGCGGCCG
ACCCTGAAATGCTGCGGCTCGAACAGGAGGCGCGAGGCAAGCGCGTCGGCCTCTGGTCCGATCCGCACGC
CGTCGAGCCGTGGAAATGGCGACGCGAGAGCAACAACCGGAGGGACGAAGGTTGAAGGTCGCCCGCATCT
ACCTGCGCGCCAGTACGGACGAGCAGAATCTTGAACGCCAGGAGAGCCTTGTAGCGGCCACGCGGGCCGC
CGGGTACTACGTCGCCGGCATCTACCGCGAGAAGGCGTCCGGCGCACGCGCCGACCGGCCCGAGCTGCTG
CGCATGATCGCGGACCTGCAACCTGGTGAAGTCGTCGTTGCGGAGAAGATCGACCGCATCAGCCGCTTGC
CGTTGGCCGAGGCCGAGCGCCTGGTTGCGTCGATCCGGGCCAAAGGGGCCAAGCTGGCCGTGCCTGGCGT
GGTGGACCTGTCGGAGCTGGCCGCCGAGGCGAACGGAGTGGCGAAAATCGTTCTGGAATCCGTCCAGGAC
ATGCTTTTGAAGCTCGCCTTGCAGATGGCCCGCGACGACTACGAGGATCGGCGCGAGCGTCAACGTCAGG
GTGTCCAGTTGGCGAAGGCCGCCGGCCGCTACACCGGCCGCAAACGTGACGCCGGCATGCACGACCGCAT
CATCACGCTTCGCTCCGGCGGATCGAGCATTGCCAAGACGGCCAAGCTGGTCGGATGCAGCCCGAGCCAG
GTCAAACGAGTGTGGGCGGCCTGGAACGCGCAGCAGCAAAAATAAAGCCGGGCAGTGCCCGGCTTTTCTC
ACCTTTTCGCGTCCCGCAGGGCCGCTGCGAGCGCCCTACCTAGATCCTCGCTTTCCCCCTCGGTGTAGTC
CGGCCAGGGCACGAAGGGCGCGGATGCGAACCTGTTGAGCAGGTCAGATCTAGGGCGGCGGATTTGTCCT
ACTCAGGAGAGCGTTCACCGACAAACAACAGATAAAACGAAAGGCCCAGTCTTTCGACTGAGCCTTTCGT
TTTATTTGATGCCTGCCGAATTCGGATCCGGAGCTCGACACGACATTGTCGTCACCTTTGTCGGGTCCGC
GACAAGCTTTTTGTTCCTCGATCCCGTATGTTTTCGCCTAAATATCTGAAACAGCAGCAAATTATTTTTC
GTTAGCTCAATCGGCCCACTTGGCACGAGTCTTGAAATTTATTGCGAGGCGGCGGAGCTGCCGGCCGCAT
CCGTGCGGCATAACCACGGTTGTGAACAAATGAAGGAAGGCCAAATGCGTAAAGGCGAAGAGCTGTTCAC
TGGTGTCGTCCCTATTCTGGTGGAACTGGATGGTGATGTCAACGGTCATAAGTTTTCCGTGCGTGGCGAG
GGTGAAGGTGACGCAACTAATGGTAAACTGACGCTGAAGTTCATCTGTACTACTGGTAAACTGCCGGTAC
CTTGGCCGACTCTGGTAACGACGCTGACTTATGGTGTTCAGTGCTTTGCTCGTTATCCGGACCATATGAA
GCAGCATGACTTCTTCAAGTCCGCCATGCCGGAAGGCTATGTGCAGGAACGCACGATTTCCTTTAAGGAT
GACGGCACGTACAAAACGCGTGCGGAAGTGAAATTTGAAGGCGATACCCTGGTAAACCGCATTGAGCTGA
AAGGCATTGACTTTAAAGAAGATGGCAATATCCTGGGCCATAAGCTGGAATACAATTTTAACAGCCACAA
TGTTTACATCACCGCCGATAAACAAAAAAATGGCATTAAAGCGAATTTTAAAATTCGCCACAACGTTGAG
GATGGCAGCGTGCAGCTGGCTGATCACTACCAGCAAAACACTCCAATCGGTGATGGTCCTGTTCTGCTGC
CAGACAATCACTATCTGAGCACGCAAAGCGTTCTGTCTAAAGATCCGAACGAGAAACGCGATCATATGGT
TCTGCTGGAGTTCGTAACCGCAGCGGGCATCACGCATGGTATGGATGAACTGTACAAATGAGCTTCCACA
GATCGATCGTTTTACAACGTCGTGACTGGG
Features (pLannotate 1.2.2; 14 found; start..end, strand, type, name):
      9..103     +  terminator     lambda t0 terminator: transcription terminator from phage lambda
    213..1025    +  CDS            aphA1: KKA1_ECOLX - Also known as nptI. Protein inferred from homology: Swiss-Prot protein existence level 3. Resistance to kanamycin and structurally-related aminoglycosides, including amikacin. From Escherichia coli.
   1179..1287    +  oriT           oriT: incP origin of transfer
   1348..2496    -  CDS            trfA: trans-acting replication protein that binds to and activates oriV
   2548..2829    -  CDS            tnpA (fragment): TN5P_ECOLX - Also known as tnp. Experimental evidence at protein level: Swiss-Prot protein existence level 1. Mediates transposition of transposon Tn5 by a 'cut and paste' mechanism. First, the monomeric transposase binds the 19 bp inverted DNA repeats flanking the transposon. Then, dimerization of the DNA- bound transposase creates a synaptic DNA complex. After nicking of the first DNA strand, excision of the transposon proceeds through a series of intermediates. The transposase then mediates the insertion of the transposon at a new site by strand transfer. The activity of the wild- type tran
   2889..3420    -  rep_origin     oriV: incP origin of replication
   3476..3511    -  rep_origin     CloDF13 ori (fragment): Plasmids containing the CloDF13 (CDF) origin of replication can be propagated in E. coli cells that contain additional plasmids with compatible origins.
   3635..3943    -  CDS            parE: PARE_ECOLX - Experimental evidence at protein level: Swiss-Prot protein existence level 1. Toxin component of a type II toxin-antitoxin (TA) system involved in plasmid partition. Acts by inhibiting DNA gyrase, converting supercoiled plasmid DNA into a singly cleaved linear form in an ATP-dependent fashion. To do so it probably interacts with one of the gyrase subunits. Gyrase inhibition is prevented by antitoxin ParD, and is reversed in vitro by incubation with ParD. In cells that have lost the plasmid filamentation and growth inhibition occur; this is suppressed when ParD is supplied in trans
   3943..4191    -  CDS            parD: PARD_ECOLX - Experimental evidence at protein level: Swiss-Prot protein existence level 1. Antitoxin component of a type II toxin-antitoxin (TA) system involved in plasmid partition. Inhibits the anti-DNA gyrase activity of toxin ParE; reverses and restores gyrase catalytic activity in vitro. The parDE operon alone is capable of stabilizing an RK2-derived minireplicon under defined growth conditions in several different Gram- negative bacteria. It does so by the post-segregational killing (PSK) of plasmid-free cells, also referred to as a plasmid addiction system. Binds its own promoter, autor
   4320..5162    +  CDS            parB: PARB4_ECOLX - Protein predicted: Swiss-Prot protein existence level 4. Involved in plasmid partition. From Escherichia coli.
   5126..5782    +  CDS            parA: PARA4_ECOLX - Protein inferred from homology: Swiss-Prot protein existence level 3. Involved in plasmid partition. From Escherichia coli.
   5942..6028    -  terminator     rrnB T1 terminator: Escherichia coli rrnB; transcription terminator T1 from the E. coli rrnB gene
   6275..6988    +  CDS            superfolder GFP: GFP variant that folds robustly even when fused to poorly folded proteins (Pédelacq et al., 2006)
   7007..7030    +  CDS            lacZα (fragment): LacZα fragment of β-galactosidase; lacZ fragment
