[The description below was written by a language model from this plasmid's Addgene catalogue record and pLannotate feature annotations shown in this document.]
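Description:
pOPS0559 is a low-copy, broad-host-range bacterial reporter plasmid of about 7 kb, built on the pOGG026 backbone by Golden Gate assembly of domesticated modules. It is one member of a Plasmid-ID kit. The backbone is of the RK2/IncP type: replication depends on oriV together with the trans-acting initiator TrfA. An incP oriT allows conjugative mobilisation from a donor strain such as the recorded ST18 host. Selection is by kanamycin through the aphA1 (nptI) aminoglycoside phosphotransferase gene. Stable inheritance without antibiotic is supported by the par region, in which the ParD/ParE toxin-antitoxin pair kills plasmid-free segregants and parA and parB contribute to partitioning. Short fragments annotated as Tn5 transposase, CloDF13 ori and lacZα appear to be backbone or cloning remnants rather than functional parts.

The payload combines three modules. The first is a promoter module carrying PsNifH, a nifH promoter taken from pOGG043. This promoter is not annotated in the feature table but presumably lies in the unannotated stretch upstream of the reporter. The second is a coding module for superfolder GFP. The third is a terminal module containing a unique 12-nucleotide barcode next to a universal primer binding site. The lambda t0 and rrnB T1 terminators insulate the cassette from the backbone.

Because nifH belongs to the nitrogenase genes, sfGFP fluorescence reports nitrogen-fixation gene expression. The barcode is the only feature that distinguishes this plasmid from its kit siblings, and it lets individual strains be identified by sequencing of amplified tags. The associated study used this design to measure rhizobial competitiveness for nodule occupancy and nitrogen fixation in legume nodules at the same time.
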