Addgene plasmid #133200: pOPS0559
Purpose: Reporter plasmid with a 12-nucleotide specific "barcode" sequence. This plasmid is not available as an individual bacterial stab, but can be requested as part of the Plasmid-ID Kit (Kit #1000000168 ).
Depositing lab: Philip Poole. Depositing organization: University of Oxford. Publication: Optimizing Rhizobium-legume symbioses by simultaneous measurement of rhizobial competitiveness and N2 fixation in nodules. Mendoza-Suarez MA, Geddes BA, Sanchez-Canizares C, Ramirez-Gonzalez RH, Kirchhelle C, Jorrin B, Poole PS. Proc Natl Acad Sci U S A. 2020 May 5;117(18):9822-9831. doi: 10.1073/pnas.1921225117. Epub 2020 Apr 21. PubMed 32317381.
Backbone
  Vector backbone: pOGG026 (Addgene ID 113992)
  Vector type: Bacterial Expression
Growth in bacteria
  Bacterial resistance: Kanamycin, 50 μg/mL
  Growth temperature: 37°C
  Growth strain: ST18 (S17 delta pir delta hemA)
  Copy number: Low Copy
Gene/Insert
  Gene/Insert name: PU module (PsNifH from pOGG043), SC module (sfGFP from pOGG037), and T module (CCACAGATCGAT and universal primer binding site)
  Species: Synthetic
  Mutation: Domesticated for Golden Gate cloning
  Cloning method: Unknown
Terms and licenses: Academic/Nonprofit Terms; Industry Terms: Not Available to Industry
Depositor comments: The only difference is the sequence: CCACAGATCGAT . Please note that this plasmid may require a unique bacterial strain, so make sure to confirm that you can also obtain the appropriate growth strain. Please contact us or contact our distributors if you have any questions. This plasmid is not available as an individual bacterial stab, but can be requested as part of the Plasmid-ID Kit (Kit #1000000168 ).
How to cite: pOPS0559 was a gift from Philip Poole (Addgene plasmid # 133200)
